Addgene plasmid #206380: pET-GFP-mSOX17FNV
Purpose: Expresses EGFP fused mouse SOX17FNV in bacteria, for protein production.
Depositing lab: Ralf Jauch. Depositing organization: University of Hong Kong. Publication: Evaluation of the determinants for improved pluripotency induction and maintenance by engineered SOX17. Hu H, Ho DHH, Tan DS, MacCarthy CM, Yu CH, Weng M, Scholer HR, Jauch R. Nucleic Acids Res. 2023 Aug 23:gkad597. doi: 10.1093/nar/gkad597. PubMed 37607832.
Backbone
  Vector backbone: pET
  Vector type: Bacterial Expression
Growth in bacteria
  Bacterial resistance: Kanamycin, 50 μg/mL
  Growth temperature: 37°C
  Growth strain: DH5alpha
  Copy number: Unknown
Gene/Insert
  Gene/Insert name: Sox17FNV
  Species: M. musculus (mouse)
  Entrez Gene: Sox17
  Tag / fusion protein: EGFP (N terminal on insert)
  Cloning method: Gibson Cloning
Terms and licenses: Academic/Nonprofit Terms; Industry Terms: Not Available to Industry
How to cite: pET-GFP-mSOX17FNV was a gift from Ralf Jauch (Addgene plasmid # 206380 ; http://n2t.net/addgene:206380 ; RRID:Addgene_206380)
