[The description below was written by a language model from this plasmid's Addgene catalogue record and pLannotate feature annotations shown in this document.]
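Description:
pET-GFP-mSOX17FNV is a 7,349-nt bacterial expression plasmid built on a pET backbone for producing a fluorescently tagged, engineered mouse SOX17 protein in E. coli. It is propagated through a ColE1/pMB1-type origin accompanied by the pBR322 bom region and the rop gene, which moderates copy number, and it is selected with kanamycin through an aph(3')-Ia resistance gene. An f1 phage origin is also present. Short tetracycline-resistance fragments and a predicted E. coli ORF appear to be backbone remnants with no stated function.

The expression cassette follows the standard pET arrangement. A T7 promoter is immediately followed by a lac operator, and the plasmid carries lacI under its own promoter, so transcription requires a host supplying T7 RNA polymerase and is derepressed by IPTG. A T7 gene 10 ribosome binding site drives translation of a reading frame that begins with a 6xHis tag and a partially matched TEV protease site. This is followed by a GFP coding sequence, which the catalogue calls EGFP and the annotation software matched to the related SiriusGFP variant, and then the Sox17 coding sequence. The "FNV" designation indicates an engineered variant, but the record does not spell out which substitutions it carries. Downstream lie a histidine-tag fragment typical of pET vectors, a short segment matching T7 gene 10B sequence and the T7 terminator; whether the distal His sequence is translated in frame cannot be determined from the table.

The plasmid is intended for recombinant production, and presumably His-tag affinity purification, of GFP–SOX17FNV protein. It comes from work examining how engineered SOX17 improves induction and maintenance of pluripotency.
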