Features (pLannotate 1.2.2; 22 found; start..end, strand, type, name):
     12..440     +  rep_origin     f1 ori (sequence partly withheld): f1 bacteriophage origin of replication; arrow indicates direction of (+) strand synthesis
    494..551     +  promoter       AmpR promoter (fragment): bla
    560..1375    -  CDS            KanR: aminoglycoside phosphotransferase; aph(3')-Ia; confers resistance to kanamycin in bacteria or G418 (Geneticin®) in eukaryotes
   1497..2085    +  rep_origin     ori: high-copy-number ColE1/pMB1/pBR322/pUC origin of replication
   2271..2410    -  misc_feature   bom: basis of mobility region from pBR322
   2512..2703    -  CDS            rop: Rop protein, which maintains plasmids at low copy number; rop
   2720..3100    +  CDS            YPB1_ECOLX: Protein predicted: Swiss-Prot protein existence level 4. From Escherichia coli.
   3172..3463    -  CDS            TcR (fragment): tetracycline efflux protein; tet; confers resistance to tetracycline
   3478..3499    -  protein_bind   CAP binding site: CAP binding activates transcription in the presence of cAMP. E. coli catabolite activator protein
   3512..4594    -  CDS            lacI: lac repressor; lacI; The lac repressor binds to the lac operator to inhibit transcription in E. coli. This inhibition can be relieved by adding lactose or isopropyl-β-D-thiogalactopyranoside (IPTG).
   4595..4672    -  promoter       lacI promoter: lacI
   4680..4959    -  CDS            TcR (fragment): tetracycline efflux protein; tet; confers resistance to tetracycline
   4981..4999    +  promoter       T7 promoter: promoter for bacteriophage T7 RNA polymerase
   5000..5024    +  protein_bind   lac operator: The lac repressor binds to the lac operator to inhibit transcription in E. coli. This inhibition can be relieved by adding lactose or isopropyl-β-D-thiogalactopyranoside (IPTG). lac repressor encoded by lacI
   5039..5061    +  RBS            RBS: efficient ribosome binding site from bacteriophage T7 gene 10 (Olins and Rangwala, 1989)
   5071..5088    +  CDS            6xHis: 6xHis affinity tag
   5098..5114    +  CDS            TEV site (fragment): tobacco etch virus (TEV) protease recognition and cleavage site
   5128..5841    +  CDS            SiriusGFP: enhanced GFP (EGFP) derivative that exhibits robust folding and enhanced photostability (Zhong et al., 2019) mammalian codon-optimized
   5884..7140    +  CDS            Sox17: SOX17_MOUSE - Also known as Sox-17. Experimental evidence at protein level: Swiss-Prot protein existence level 1. [Isoform 2]: Has no DNA-binding activity, and does not function as transcriptional activator. From Mus musculus (Mouse).
   7193..7210    +  CDS            9xHis (fragment): 9xHis affinity tag
   7220..7269    +  CDS            SET1 (fragment): solubility-enhancement tag derived from T7 phage gene 10B
   7277..7324    +  terminator     T7 terminator: transcription terminator for bacteriophage T7 RNA polymerase
>Addgene plasmid #206380 | pET-GFP-mSOX17FNV | addgene full sequence | sequence record 408446 | Addgene NGS Result
TGGCGAATGGG
[124 nt withheld, positions 12-135]
C
[91 nt withheld, positions 137-227]
A
[49 nt withheld, positions 229-277]
CCTTTGACGTTGGAGTCCACGTTCTTT
[37 nt withheld, positions 305-341]
ACCCTATCTCGGTCTATTCTTTTGATTTATAAGGGATTTTGCCGATTTCGGCCTATTGGTTAAAAAATGA
GCTGATTTAACAAAAATTTAACGCGAATTTTAACAAACTAGTAACGTTTACAATTTCAGGTGGCACTTTT
CGGGGAAATGTGCGCGGAACCCCTATTTGTTTATTTTTCTAAATACATTCAAATATGTATCCGCTCATGA
ATTAATTCTTAGAAAAACTCATCGAGCATCAAATGAAACTGCAATTTATTCATATCAGGATTATCAATAC
CATATTTTTGAAAAAGCCGTTTCTGTAATGAAGGAGAAAACTCACCGAGGCAGTTCCATAGGATGGCAAG
ATCCTGGTATCGGTCTGCGATTCCGACTCGTCCAACATCAATACAACCTATTAATTTCCCCTCGTCAAAA
ATAAGGTTATCAAGTGAGAAATCACCATGAGTGACGACTGAATCCGGTGAGAATGGCAAAAGTTTATGCA
TTTCTTTCCAGACTTGTTCAACAGGCCAGCCATTACGCTCGTCATCAAAATCACTCGCATCAACCAAACC
GTTATTCATTCGTGATTGCGCCTGAGCGAGACGAAATACGCGATCGCTGTTAAAAGGACAATTACAAACA
GGAATCGAATGCAACCGGCGCAGGAACACTGCCAGCGCATCAACAATGTTTTCACCTGAATCAGGATATT
CTTCTAATACCTGGAATGCTGTTTTCCCGGGGATCGCAGTGGTGAGTAACCATGCATCATCAGGAGTACG
GATAAAATGCTTGATGGTCGGAAGAGGCATAAATTCCGTCAGCCAGTTTAGTCTGACCATCTCATCTGTA
ACATCATTGGCAACGCTACCTTTGCCATGTTTCAGAAACAACTCTGGCGCATCGGGCTTCCCATACAATC
GATAGATTGTCGCACCTGATTGCCCGACATTATCGCGAGCCCATTTATACCCATATAAATCAGCATCCAT
GTTGGAATTTAATCGCGGCCTAGAGCAAGACGTTTCCCGTTGAATATGGCTCATAACACCCCTTGTATTA
CTGTTTATGTAAGCAGACAGTTTTATTGTTCATGACCAAAATCCCTTAACGTGAGTTTTCGTTCCACTGA
GCGTCAGACCCCGTAGAAAAGATCAAAGGATCTTCTTGAGATCCTTTTTTTCTGCGCGTAATCTGCTGCT
TGCAAACAAAAAAACCACCGCTACCAGCGGTGGTTTGTTTGCCGGATCAAGAGCTACCAACTCTTTTTCC
GAAGGTAACTGGCTTCAGCAGAGCGCAGATACCAAATACTGTCCTTCTAGTGTAGCCGTAGTTAGGCCAC
CACTTCAAGAACTCTGTAGCACCGCCTACATACCTCGCTCTGCTAATCCTGTTACCAGTGGCTGCTGCCA
GTGGCGATAAGTCGTGTCTTACCGGGTTGGACTCAAGACGATAGTTACCGGATAAGGCGCAGCGGTCGGG
CTGAACGGGGGGTTCGTGCACACAGCCCAGCTTGGAGCGAACGACCTACACCGAACTGAGATACCTACAG
CGTGAGCTATGAGAAAGCGCCACGCTTCCCGAAGGGAGAAAGGCGGACAGGTATCCGGTAAGCGGCAGGG
TCGGAACAGGAGAGCGCACGAGGGAGCTTCCAGGGGGAAACGCCTGGTATCTTTATAGTCCTGTCGGGTT
TCGCCACCTCTGACTTGAGCGTCGATTTTTGTGATGCTCGTCAGGGGGGCGGAGCCTATGGAAAAACGCC
AGCAACGCGGCCTTTTTACGGTTCCTGGCCTTTTGCTGGCCTTTTGCTCACATGTTCTTTCCTGCGTTAT
CCCCTGATTCTGTGGATAACCGTATTACCGCCTTTGAGTGAGCTGATACCGCTCGCCGCAGCCGAACGAC
CGAGCGCAGCGAGTCAGTGAGCGAGGAAGCGGAAGAGCGCCTGATGCGGTATTTTCTCCTTACGCATCTG
TGCGGTATTTCACACCGCAATGGTGCACTCTCAGTACAATCTGCTCTGATGCCGCATAGTTAAGCCAGTA
TACACTCCGCTATCGCTACGTGACTGGGTCATGGCTGCGCCCCGACACCCGCCAACACCCGCTGACGCGC
CCTGACGGGCTTGTCTGCTCCCGGCATCCGCTTACAGACAAGCTGTGACCGTCTCCGGGAGCTGCATGTG
TCAGAGGTTTTCACCGTCATCACCGAAACGCGCGAGGCAGCTGCGGTAAAGCTCATCAGCGTGGTCGTGA
AGCGATTCACAGATGTCTGCCTGTTCATCCGCGTCCAGCTCGTTGAGTTTCTCCAGAAGCGTTAATGTCT
GGCTTCTGATAAAGCGGGCCATGTTAAGGGCGGTTTTTTCCTGTTTGGTCACTGATGCCTCCGTGTAAGG
GGGATTTCTGTTCATGGGGGTAATGATACCGATGAAACGAGAGAGGATGCTCACGATACGGGTTACTGAT
GATGAACATGCCCGGTTACTGGAACGTTGTGAGGGTAAACAACTGGCGGTATGGATGCGGCGGGACCAGA
GAAAAATCACTCAGGGTCAATGCCAGCGCTTCGTTAATACAGATGTAGGTGTTCCACAGGGTAGCCAGCA
GCATCCTGCGATGCAGATCCGGAACATAATGGTGCAGGGCGCTGACTTCCGCGTTTCCAGACTTTACGAA
ACACGGAAACCGAAGACCATTCATGTTGTTGCTCAGGTCGCAGACGTTTTGCAGCAGCAGTCGCTTCACG
TTCGCTCGCGTATCGGTGATTCATTCTGCTAACCAGTAAGGCAACCCCGCCAGCCTAGCCGGGTCCTCAA
CGACAGGAGCACGATCATGCGCACCCGTGGGGCCGCCATGCCGGCGATAATGGCCTGCTTCTCGCCGAAA
CGTTTGGTGGCGGGACCAGTGACGAAGGCTTGAGCGAGGGCGTGCAAGATTCCGAATACCGCAAGCGACA
GGCCGATCATCGTCGCGCTCCAGCGAAAGCGGTCCTCGCCGAAAATGACCCAGAGCGCTGCCGGCACCTG
TCCTACGAGTTGCATGATAAAGAAGACAGTCATAAGTGCGGCGACGATAGTCATGCCCCGCGCCCACCGG
AAGGAGCTGACTGGGTTGAAGGCTCTCAAGGGCATCGGTCGAGATCCCGGTGCCTAATGAGTGAGCTAAC
TTACATTAATTGCGTTGCGCTCACTGCCCGCTTTCCAGTCGGGAAACCTGTCGTGCCAGCTGCATTAATG
AATCGGCCAACGCGCGGGGAGAGGCGGTTTGCGTATTGGGCGCCAGGGTGGTTTTTCTTTTCACCAGTGA
GACGGGCAACAGCTGATTGCCCTTCACCGCCTGGCCCTGAGAGAGTTGCAGCAAGCGGTCCACGCTGGTT
TGCCCCAGCAGGCGAAAATCCTGTTTGATGGTGGTTAACGGCGGGATATAACATGAGCTGTCTTCGGTAT
CGTCGTATCCCACTACCGAGATATCCGCACCAACGCGCAGCCCGGACTCGGTAATGGCGCGCATTGCGCC
CAGCGCCATCTGATCGTTGGCAACCAGCATCGCAGTGGGAACGATACCCTCATTCAGCATTTGCATGGTT
TGTTGAAAACCGGACATGGCACTCCAGTCGCCTTCCCGTTCCGCTATCGGCTGAATTTGATTGCGAGTGA
GATATTTATGCCAGCCAGCCAGACGCAGACGCGCCGAGACAGAACTTAATGGGCCCGCTAACAGCGCGAT
TTGCTGGTGACCCAATGCGACCAGATGCTCCACGCCCAGTCGCGTACCGTCTTCATGGGAGAAAATAATA
CTGTTGATGGGTGTCTGGTCAGAGACATCAAGAAATAACGCCGGAACATTAGTGCAGGCAGCTTCCACAG
CAATGGCATCCTGGTCATCCAGCGGATAGTTAATGATCAGCCCACTGACGCGTTGCGCGAGAAGATTGTG
CACCGCCGCTTTACAGGCTTCGACGCCGCTTCGTTCTACCATCGACACCACCACGCTGGCACCCAGTTGA
TCGGCGCGAGATTTAATCGCCGCGACAATTTGCGACGGCGCGTGCAGGGCCAGACTGGAGGTGGCAACGC
CAATCAGCAACGACTGTTTGCCCGCCAGTTGTTGTGCCACGCGGTTGGGAATGTAATTCAGCTCCGCCAT
CGCCGCTTCCACTTTTTCCCGCGTTTTCGCAGAAACGTGGCTGGCCTGGTTCACCACGCGGGAAACGGTC
TGATAAGAGACACCGGCATACTCTGCGACATCGTATAACGTTACTGGTTTCACATTCACCACCCTGAATT
GACTCTCTTCCGGGCGCTATCATGCCATACCGCGAAAGGTTTTGCGCCATTCGATGGTGTCCGGGATCTC
GACGCTCTCCCTTATGCGACTCCTGCATTAGGAAGCAGCCCAGTAGTAGGTTGAGGCCGTTGAGCACCGC
CGCCGCAAGGAATGGTGCATGCAAGGAGATGGCGCCCAACAGTCCCCCGGCCACGGGGCCTGCCACCATA
CCCACGCCGAAACAAGCGCTCATGAGCCCGAAGTGGCGAGCCCGATCTTCCCCATCGGTGATGTCGGCGA
TATAGGCGCCAGCAACCGCACCTGTGGCGCCGGTGATGCCGGCCACGATGCGTCCGGCGTAGAGGATCGA
GATCTCGATCCCGCGAAATTAATACGACTCACTATAGGGGAATTGTGAGCGGATAACAATTCCCCTCTAG
AAATAATTTTGTTTAACTTTAAGAAGGAGATATACCATGCACCATCACCATCACCATGGGATCGAGGAAA
ACCTGTACTTCCAATCCGGTTCTGGAGTGAGCAAGGGCGAGGAGCTGTTCACCGGGGTGGTGCCCATCCT
GGTCGAGCTGGACGGCGACGTAAACGGCCACAAGTTCAGCGTGCGCGGCGAGGGCGAGGGCGATGCCACC
AACGGCAAGCTGACCCTGAAGTTCATCTGCACCACCGGCAAGCTGCCCGTGCCCTGGCCCACCCTCGTGA
CCACCCTGACCTACGGCGTGCAGTGCTTCAGCCGCTACCCCGACCACATGAAGCAGCACGACTTCTTCAA
GTCCGCCATGCCCGAAGGCTACGTCCAGGAGCGCACCATCTCCTTCAAGGACGACGGCACCTACAAGACC
CGCGCCGAGGTGAAGTTCGAGGGCGACACCCTGGTGAACCGCATCGAGCTGAAGGGCATCGACTTCAAGG
AGGACGGCAACATCCTGGGGCACAAGCTGGAGTACAACTTCAACAGCCACAACGTCTATATCACGGCCGA
CAAGCAGAAGAACGGCATCAAGGCGAACTTCAAGATCCGCCACAACGTCGAGGACGGCAGCGTGCAGCTC
GCCGACCACTACCAGCAGAACACCCCCATCGGCGACGGCCCCGTGCTGCTGCCCGACAACCACTACCTGA
GCACCCAGTCCAAGCTGAGCAAAGACCCCAACGAGAAGCGCGATCACATGGTCCTGCTGGAGTTCGTGAC
CGCCGCCGGGATCACTCTCGGCATGGACGAGCTGTACAAGGGTGCACCGGGTTCTGCGGGTTCTGCCGCA
GGTGGATCCGGTATGAGCAGCCCGGATGCGGGATACGCCAGTGACGACCAGAGCCAGCCCCGGAGCGCGC
AGCCCGCGGTGATGGCAGGGTTGGGCCCCTGTCCCTGGGCCGAGTCCCTGAGCCCCCTCGGGGATGTAAA
GGTGAAAGGCGAGGTGGTGGCGAGTAGCGGGGCGCCAGCCGGGACGTCGGGCCGAGCCAAAGCGGAGTCT
CGCATCCGGCGGCCGATGAACGCCTTTATGGTGTGGGCCAAAGACGAACGCAAGCGGTTGGCACAGCAGA
ACCCAGATCTGCACAACGCAGAGCTAAGCAAGATGCTAGGCAAGTCTTGGAAGGCGTTGACCTTTGCAGA
GAAGCGGCCCTTCAATGAAGAGGCCGTGCGGCTGCGCGTGCAGCATATGCAGGACCACCCCAACTACAAG
TACCGGCCGCGGCGGCGCAAGCAGGTGAAGCGCATGAAGCGGGTGGAGGGAGGCTTCCTGCACGCTCTCG
TCGAGCCCCAGGCCGGCGCGCTTGGTCCCGAGGGCGGCCGCGTGGCCATGGATGGCCTGGGTCTGCCTTT
CCCGGAGCCGGGCTATCCGGCCGGTCCTCCGCTGATGTCTCCGCACATGGGCCCCCACTATCGGGACTGC
CAGGGACTGGGCGCTCCCGCGCTCGACGGCTACCCTCTGCCCACTCCGGACACATCCCCGCTGGATGGCG
TGGAGCAGGACCCGGCTTTCTTTGCAGCCCCGCTGCCAGGGGACTGCCCGGCGGCCGGCACCTACACTTA
CGCTCCAGTCTCGGACTATGCAGTGTCCGTAGAGCCGCCCGCTGGCCCCATGCGAGTGGGGCCGGACCCC
TCGGGCCCTGCGATGCCGGGGATCCTGGCGCCCCCCAGCGCTCTGCACCTGTACTACGGCGCGATGGGCT
CGCCCGCCGCAAGTGCGGGGCGCGGTTTCCACGCGCAACCCCAGCAGCCGCTGCAACCGCAGGCACCGCC
CCCGCCACCGCAGCAGCAGCACCCAGCGCACGGCCCCGGGCAACCTTCGCCCCCTCCCGAGGCTCTGCCC
TGCCGGGATGGCACGGAATCCAACCAGCCCACTGAGCTCCTAGGGGAGGTGGACCGCACGGAATTCGAAC
AGTATCTGCCCTTTGTGTATAAGCCCGAGATGGGTCTTCCCTACCAGGGACACGACTGCGGAGTGAACCT
CTCAGACAGCCACGGAGCCATTTCCTCCGTGGTGTCCGACGCTAGCTCAGCGGTCTACTATTGCAACTAC
CCCGACATTTAATAACTAACCGAATTCGAGCGCCGTCGACAAGCTTGCGGCCGCACTCGAGCACCACCAC
CACCACCACTGAGATCCGGCTGCTAACAAAGCCCGAAAGGAAGCTGAGTTGGCTGCTGCCACCGCTGAGC
AATAACTAGCATAACCCCTTGGGGCCTCTAAACGGGTCTTGAGGGGTTTTTTGCTGAAAGGAGGAACTAT
ATCCGGAT
